Addgene plasmid #78306: pBS-KS-attB2-SA(1)-T2A-LexA::GADfluw-Hsp70
Purpose: Creating LexA::GADfluw lines from MiMIC lines with inserts into coding introns in Phase 1
Depositing lab: Benjamin White. Depositing organization: National Institute of Mental Health (NIMH). Publication: Plug-and-play genetic access to drosophila cell types using exchangeable exon cassettes. Diao F, Ironfield H, Luan H, Diao F, Shropshire WC, Ewer J, Marr E, Potter CJ, Landgraf M, White BH. Cell Rep. 2015 Mar 3;10(8):1410-21. doi: 10.1016/j.celrep.2015.01.059. Epub 2015 Feb 26. PubMed 25732830.
Backbone
  Vector backbone: pBS-KS-attB1-2-PT-SA-SD-1
  Backbone manufacturer: Hugo Bellen
  Backbone size w/o insert (bp): 3394
  Total vector size (bp): 6823
Growth in bacteria
  Bacterial resistance: Ampicillin, 100 μg/mL
  Growth temperature: 37°C
  Growth strain: DH5alpha
  Copy number: High Copy
Gene/Insert
  Gene/Insert name: T2A-nlsLexA::GADfluw-Hsp70
  Species: yeast
  Insert size (bp): 3415
Terms and licenses: Academic/Nonprofit Terms; Industry Terms: Not Available to Industry
How to cite: pBS-KS-attB2-SA(1)-T2A-LexA::GADfluw-Hsp70 was a gift from Benjamin White (Addgene plasmid # 78306 ; http://n2t.net/addgene:78306 ; RRID:Addgene_78306)
