[The description below was written by a language model from this plasmid's Addgene catalogue record and pLannotate feature annotations shown in this document.]
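Description:
pBS-KS-attB2-SA(1)-T2A-LexA::GADfluw-Hsp70 is a 6.8 kb pBluescript-KS-derived donor plasmid for recombinase-mediated cassette exchange in Drosophila, built on the pBS-KS-attB1-2-PT-SA-SD-1 backbone. It is maintained in E. coli at high copy through a ColE1/pUC origin and selected with ampicillin (β-lactamase). The backbone also retains an f1 origin, a lacZα fragment, lac promoter/operator elements and flanking T7 and T3 promoters. It has no eukaryotic replication function or fly selection marker annotated in the feature table. Instead, it delivers a cassette to a pre-existing genomic landing site.

The payload lies between two inverted φC31 attB sites, which allow φC31 integrase to swap the cassette into the attP-flanked MiMIC transposon insertions it is designed for. According to the name and insert field, the cassette consists of a splice acceptor in reading-frame phase 1, a T2A peptide, a nuclear-localised LexA::GAD fusion and an Hsp70 terminator. The splice acceptor, T2A and Hsp70 segments are not individually annotated, but the table does identify the bacterial LexA coding sequence directly followed by a large fragment of yeast GAL4. When the cassette is placed in a coding intron of matching phase, the splice acceptor captures the host gene's transcript. The T2A sequence then causes ribosomal skipping that releases the LexA::GAD transactivator from the truncated native protein, and the Hsp70 sequence ends the transcript. The driver is therefore expressed in the pattern of the trapped gene and can activate LexAop-controlled transgenes. The stated purpose is to convert MiMIC lines with phase 1 coding-intron insertions into LexA::GADfluw driver lines.
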