Features (pLannotate 1.2.2; 16 found; start..end, strand, type, name):
    254..842     -  rep_origin     ori: high-copy-number ColE1/pMB1/pBR322/pUC origin of replication
   1013..1873    -  CDS            AmpR: β-lactamase; bla; confers resistance to ampicillin, carbenicillin, and related antibiotics
   1874..1978    -  promoter       AmpR promoter: bla
   2031..2459    -  rep_origin     f1 ori (sequence partly withheld): f1 bacteriophage origin of replication; arrow indicates direction of (+) strand synthesis
   2464..2619    -  CDS            lacZα (fragment): LacZα fragment of β-galactosidase; lacZ fragment
   2627..2645    +  promoter       T7 promoter: promoter for bacteriophage T7 RNA polymerase
   2681..2750    +  protein_bind   attB: attB site for the φC31 integrase (Groth et al., 2000) phage φC31 integrase
   3009..3614    +  CDS            lexA: LEXA_ECOLI - Also known as exrA, spr, tsl, umuA. Experimental evidence at protein level: Swiss-Prot protein existence level 1. Represses a number of genes involved in the response to DNA damage (SOS response), including recA and lexA. Binds to the 16 bp palindromic sequence 5'-CTGTATATATATACAG-3'. In the presence of single- stranded DNA, RecA interacts with LexA causing an autocatalytic cleavage which disrupts the DNA-binding part of LexA, leading to derepression of the SOS regulon and eventually DNA repair. Implicated in hydroxy radical-mediated cell death induced by hydroxyurea treatment (Pu
   3618..5822    +  CDS            GAL4 (fragment): GAL4_YEAST - Experimental evidence at protein level: Swiss-Prot protein existence level 1. This protein is a positive regulator for the gene expression of the galactose-induced genes such as GAL1, GAL2, GAL7, GAL10, and MEL1 which code for the enzymes used to convert galactose to glucose. It recognizes a 17 base pair sequence in (5'-CGGRNNRCYNYNCNCCG-3') the upstream activating sequence (UAS-G) of these genes. From Saccharomyces cerevisiae (strain ATCC 204508 / S288c) (Baker's yeast).
   6081..6101    +  misc_feature   MCS (fragment): pBluescript multiple cloning site
   6527..6596    -  protein_bind   attB: attB site for the φC31 integrase (Groth et al., 2000) phage φC31 integrase
   6636..6654    -  promoter       T3 promoter: promoter for bacteriophage T3 RNA polymerase
   6699..6715    -  protein_bind   lac operator: The lac repressor binds to the lac operator to inhibit transcription in E. coli. This inhibition can be relieved by adding lactose or isopropyl-β-D-thiogalactopyranoside (IPTG). lac repressor encoded by lacI
   6723..6753    -  promoter       lac promoter: promoter for the E. coli lac operon
   6768..6789    -  protein_bind   CAP binding site: CAP binding activates transcription in the presence of cAMP. E. coli catabolite activator protein
   6802..71      -  CDS            lacI (fragment) (across the origin): lac repressor; lacI; The lac repressor binds to the lac operator to inhibit transcription in E. coli. This inhibition can be relieved by adding lactose or isopropyl-β-D-thiogalactopyranoside (IPTG).
>Addgene plasmid #78306 | pBS-KS-attB2-SA(1)-T2A-LexA::GADfluw-Hsp70 | depositor full sequence | sequence record 146180 | pBS-KS-attB2-SA(1)-T2A-LexA::GADfluw-Hsp70 sequence 6823 bps
GAAACCTGTCGTGCCAGCTGCATTAATGAATCGGCCAACGCGCGGGGAGAGGCGGTTTGCGTATTGGGCG
CTCTTCCGCTTCCTCGCTCACTGACTCGCTGCGCTCGGTCGTTCGGCTGCGGCGAGCGGTATCAGCTCAC
TCAAAGGCGGTAATACGGTTATCCACAGAATCAGGGGATAACGCAGGAAAGAACATGTGAGCAAAAGGCC
AGCAAAAGGCCAGGAACCGTAAAAAGGCCGCGTTGCTGGCGTTTTTCCATAGGCTCCGCCCCCCTGACGA
GCATCACAAAAATCGACGCTCAAGTCAGAGGTGGCGAAACCCGACAGGACTATAAAGATACCAGGCGTTT
CCCCCTGGAAGCTCCCTCGTGCGCTCTCCTGTTCCGACCCTGCCGCTTACCGGATACCTGTCCGCCTTTC
TCCCTTCGGGAAGCGTGGCGCTTTCTCATAGCTCACGCTGTAGGTATCTCAGTTCGGTGTAGGTCGTTCG
CTCCAAGCTGGGCTGTGTGCACGAACCCCCCGTTCAGCCCGACCGCTGCGCCTTATCCGGTAACTATCGT
CTTGAGTCCAACCCGGTAAGACACGACTTATCGCCACTGGCAGCAGCCACTGGTAACAGGATTAGCAGAG
CGAGGTATGTAGGCGGTGCTACAGAGTTCTTGAAGTGGTGGCCTAACTACGGCTACACTAGAAGGACAGT
ATTTGGTATCTGCGCTCTGCTGAAGCCAGTTACCTTCGGAAAAAGAGTTGGTAGCTCTTGATCCGGCAAA
CAAACCACCGCTGGTAGCGGTGGTTTTTTTGTTTGCAAGCAGCAGATTACGCGCAGAAAAAAAGGATCTC
AAGAAGATCCTTTGATCTTTTCTACGGGGTCTGACGCTCAGTGGAACGAAAACTCACGTTAAGGGATTTT
GGTCATGAGATTATCAAAAAGGATCTTCACCTAGATCCTTTTAAATTAAAAATGAAGTTTTAAATCAATC
TAAAGTATATATGAGTAAACTTGGTCTGACAGTTACCAATGCTTAATCAGTGAGGCACCTATCTCAGCGA
TCTGTCTATTTCGTTCATCCATAGTTGCCTGACTCCCCGTCGTGTAGATAACTACGATACGGGAGGGCTT
ACCATCTGGCCCCAGTGCTGCAATGATACCGCGAGACCCACGCTCACCGGCTCCAGATTTATCAGCAATA
AACCAGCCAGCCGGAAGGGCCGAGCGCAGAAGTGGTCCTGCAACTTTATCCGCCTCCATCCAGTCTATTA
ATTGTTGCCGGGAAGCTAGAGTAAGTAGTTCGCCAGTTAATAGTTTGCGCAACGTTGTTGCCATTGCTAC
AGGCATCGTGGTGTCACGCTCGTCGTTTGGTATGGCTTCATTCAGCTCCGGTTCCCAACGATCAAGGCGA
GTTACATGATCCCCCATGTTGTGCAAAAAAGCGGTTAGCTCCTTCGGTCCTCCGATCGTTGTCAGAAGTA
AGTTGGCCGCAGTGTTATCACTCATGGTTATGGCAGCACTGCATAATTCTCTTACTGTCATGCCATCCGT
AAGATGCTTTTCTGTGACTGGTGAGTACTCAACCAAGTCATTCTGAGAATAGTGTATGCGGCGACCGAGT
TGCTCTTGCCCGGCGTCAATACGGGATAATACCGCGCCACATAGCAGAACTTTAAAAGTGCTCATCATTG
GAAAACGTTCTTCGGGGCGAAAACTCTCAAGGATCTTACCGCTGTTGAGATCCAGTTCGATGTAACCCAC
TCGTGCACCCAACTGATCTTCAGCATCTTTTACTTTCACCAGCGTTTCTGGGTGAGCAAAAACAGGAAGG
CAAAATGCCGCAAAAAAGGGAATAAGGGCGACACGGAAATGTTGAATACTCATACTCTTCCTTTTTCAAT
ATTATTGAAGCATTTATCAGGGTTATTGTCTCATGAGCGGATACATATTTGAATGTATTTAGAAAAATAA
ACAAATAGGGGTTCCGCGCACATTTCCCCGAAAAGTGCCACCTAAATTGTAAGCGTTAATATTTTGTTAA
AATTCGCGTTAAATTTTTGTTAAATCAGCTCATTTTTTAACCAATAGGCCGAAATCGGCAAAATCCCTTA
TAAATCAAAAGAATAGACCGAGATAGGGT
[37 nt withheld, positions 2130-2166]
AAAGAACGTGGACTCCAACGTCAAAGG
[49 nt withheld, positions 2194-2242]
T
[91 nt withheld, positions 2244-2334]
G
[124 nt withheld, positions 2336-2459]
CCCATTCGCCATTCAGGCTGCGCAACTGTTGGGAAGGGCGATCGGTGCGGGCCTCTTCGCTATTACGCCA
GCTGGCGAAAGGGGGATGTGCTGCAAGGCGATTAAGTTGGGTAACGCCAGGGTTTTCCCAGTCACGACGT
TGTAAAACGACGGCCAGTGAGCGCGCGTAATACGACTCACTATAGGGCGAATTGGAGCTCGCTAGCGATG
TAGGTCACGGTCTCGAAGCCGCGGTGCGGGTGCCAGGGCGTGCCCTTGGGCTCCCCGGGCGCGTACTCCA
CCTCACCCATCTGGTCCATCATGATGGTCGACTCTAGAAGTCGATCCAACATGGCGACTTGTCCCATCCC
CGGCATGTTTAAATATACTAATTATTCTTGAACTAATTTTAATCAACCGATTTATCTCTCTTCCGCAGGT
GGCGGAGGTTCCGGTGGAAGCGGAGGTAGCGGCGGATCCGAGGGCCGCGGCAGCCTGCTGACCTGCGGCG
ATGTGGAGGAGAACCCCGGGCCCATGCCACCCAAGAAGAAGCGAAAAGTAGAAGATCCAATGAAGGCTCT
CACGGCCCGACAACAGGAAGTTTTTGATTTGATACGGGATCATATATCCCAAACGGGTATGCCTCCGACC
CGCGCAGAGATAGCACAGCGACTGGGCTTTCGATCGCCTAACGCCGCGGAGGAGCACTTGAAGGCACTGG
CCCGCAAGGGTGTCATTGAAATCGTGTCCGGTGCGAGCCGCGGAATCCGGCTGTTGCAGGAGGAGGAAGA
GGGCCTGCCACTGGTGGGACGCGTGGCCGCTGGCGAGCCGCTGCTGGCCCAGCAACACATAGAGGGACAC
TATCAGGTGGACCCCTCCTTGTTTAAGCCAAATGCTGATTTCCTGTTGCGGGTGTCGGGAATGTCCATGA
AGGACATCGGTATTATGGATGGTGACCTCCTCGCCGTCCATAAGACACAGGATGTCAGGAACGGCCAGGT
AGTCGTTGCCAGGATAGACGATGAGGTCACTGTGAAACGTCTCAAGAAGCAAGGCAATAAGGTCGAGCTG
CTGCCGGAGAATAGCGAGTTCAAGCCGATCGTGGTGGATCTGCGACAGCAGTCCTTTACTATCGAGGGCT
TGGCCGTGGGTGTGATCCGCAACGGAGATTGGCTGGGATCCATCGACAGTGCGGCCCACCACGACAACAG
CACCATTCCACTGGACTTCATGCCTCGTGACGCACTGCATGGATTTGACTGGAGCGAGGAGGATGATATG
AGCGACGGACTCCCATTCCTGAAGACCGACCCCAATAACAATGGTTTCTTTGGCGACGGCAGCCTGCTGT
GTATCCTGCGAAGTATTGGTTTTAAGCCGGAAAATTACACGAACAGTAATGTCAATCGTCTTCCCACAAT
GATCACCGACCGTTACACGCTGGCCAGTCGCAGTACTACAAGCCGCCTGCTGCAAAGCTATCTTAACAAC
TTCCACCCCTACTGCCCCATAGTGCATAGTCCTACTCTCATGATGCTTTACAACAATCAGATTGAGATAG
CATCGAAGGACCAGTGGCAGATCCTCTTCAACTGCATTCTCGCCATCGGCGCTTGGTGTATTGAAGGCGA
GAGCACAGATATCGACGTGTTTTACTATCAAAACGCCAAGTCGCACCTCACCTCGAAGGTCTTCGAAAGT
GGAAGCATTATCCTCGTGACAGCCCTCCATCTGCTGAGTCGTTATACCCAGTGGCGTCAGAAAACTAATA
CATCCTACAACTTTCATTCGTTCAGCATTCGGATGGCGATTAGCCTGGGACTTAATCGTGACCTCCCAAG
TAGCTTCAGCGATTCGTCGATCCTGGAACAGCGCCGGAGGATTTGGTGGAGTGTGTACAGCTGGGAGATC
CAGCTGTCCCTCTTGTACGGACGCAGCATTCAGCTGAGTCAGAACACGATTTCCTTCCCGTCCAGCGTGG
ACGACGTTCAACGGACAACTACGGGCCCGACCATCTACCACGGTATCATTGAGACGGCCCGCTTGCTTCA
AGTGTTTACGAAGATTTATGAGCTGGATAAGACAGTGACCGCGGAGAAGAGTCCGATCTGCGCCAAGAAA
TGCCTGATGATCTGCAATGAGATAGAGGAGGTGAGCCGCCAGGCACCCAAGTTCCTGCAGATGGACATAA
GCACTACGGCGCTGACTAATCTCCTCAAAGAACACCCCTGGCTGAGTTTCACCCGCTTCGAGCTGAAGTG
GAAACAGCTGAGTCTGATTATATACGTTTTGCGGGACTTTTTCACAAATTTTACGCAGAAGAAGTCGCAG
CTTGAGCAAGATCAGAACGACCATCAGTCCTACGAGGTAAAGAGGTGCAGCATAATGCTCTCCGACGCAG
CCCAGCGCACCGTGATGTCGGTGTCGTCCTATATGGACAACCATAATGTGACCCCTTATTTCGCCTGGAA
TTGCTCCTACTATTTGTTCAACGCCGTGTTGGTCCCAATCAAGACTCTTCTGAGCAACTCCAAATCGAAC
GCCGAGAATAACGAGACAGCACAGCTCTTGCAGCAAATTAACACCGTGTTGATGCTGTTGAAGAAACTCG
CTACATTCAAGATTCAGACTTGCGAAAAGTACATCCAGGTGTTGGAAGAGGTGTGCGCCCCATTCCTTCT
TTCGCAATGCGCAATTCCCCTCCCGCACATAAGTTACAATAATTCCAACGGCTCCGCTATCAAGAATATC
GTCGGCTCCGCTACAATCGCGCAGTATCCCACGCTGCCTGAGGAAAATGTTAACAACATATCGGTGAAGT
ATGTAAGTCCAGGCAGCGTCGGCCCGAGCCCTGTGCCGCTGAAAAGCGGAGCCTCCTTCAGCGATCTGGT
CAAGCTGCTCAGCAACCGCCCACCATCCCGCAACTCCCCTGTCACTATACCCCGATCGACCCCGTCGCAT
CGTAGCGTTACCCCATTCCTGGGACAACAGCAGCAACTGCAGAGTCTGGTGCCACTTACGCCCTCGGCAT
TGTTTGGCGGAGCCAACTTCAACCAGAGTGGTAACATTGCGGACAGCTCCTTGAGCTTCACGTTTACCAA
CAGCTCCAACGGTCCAAACTTGATCACGACTCAGACAAACTCCCAGGCATTGTCCCAGCCCATTGCCAGC
TCGAATGTGCATGATAACTTTATGAATAATGAAATTACTGCCTCCAAGATTGACGACGGCAACAACAGCA
AGCCCCTTTCCCCAGGCTGGACTGACCAGACGGCCTACAATGCTTTCGGTATCACCACTGGCATGTTCAA
CACCACAACGATGGACGACGTATATAACTATCTTTTTGATGATGAGGATACTCCACCGAACCCAAAGAAG
GAGTAGCCTAGGTTAATTAATAAAATGAATCGTAGATACTGAAAAACCCCGCAAGTTCACTTCAACTGTG
CATCGTGCACCATCTCAATTTCTTTCATTTATACATCGTTTTGCCTTCTTTTATGTAACTATACTCCTCT
AAGTTTCAATCTTGGCCATGTAACCTCTGATCTATAGAATTTTTTAAATGACTAGAATTAATGCCCATCT
TTTTTTTGGACCTAAATTCTTCATGAAAATATATTACGAGGGCTTATTCAGAAGCTTATCGATACCGTCG
ACTAAAGCCAAATAGAAATTATTCAGTTCTGGCTTAAGTTTTTAAAAGTGATATTATTTATTTGGTTGTA
ACCAACCAAAAGAATGTAAATAACTAATACATAATTATGTTAGTTTTAAGTTAGCAACAAATTGATTTTA
GCTATATTAGCTACTTGGTTAATAAATAGAATATATTTATTTAAAGATAATTCGTTTTTATTGTCAGGGA
GTGAGTTTGCTTAAAAACTCGTTTTTAATTAAAGATCCGGAGGTAGCGGTGGAAGCGGAGGTTCCGGAGG
TAAGTTATTGAACAATGGCATCAAATGCCTTCATCATCACTACCCTTTAGCCCTTAAGACCCCACAATGA
CCTTACCCACTCAGAGAAAAAAGTAAATATGAAAGCCCATTTGAACTTCTAAGCTTGTCGACCATCATGA
TGGACCAGATGGGTGAGGTGGAGTACGCGCCCGGGGAGCCCAAGGGCACGCCCTGGCACCCGCACCGCGG
CTTCGAGACCGTGACCTACATCATGCATGGTACCCAGCTTTTGTTCCCTTTAGTGAGGGTTAATTGCGCG
CTTGGCGTAATCATGGTCATAGCTGTTTCCTGTGTGAAATTGTTATCCGCTCACAATTCCACACAACATA
CGAGCCGGAAGCATAAAGTGTAAAGCCTGGGGTGCCTAATGAGTGAGCTAACTCACATTAATTGCGTTGC
GCTCACTGCCCGCTTTCCAGTCGG
