>Addgene plasmid #78306 | pBS-KS-attB2-SA(1)-T2A-LexA::GADfluw-Hsp70 | addgene partial sequence | sequence record 148941 | M13pUC-Rev 5'-AGCGGATAACAATTTCACACAGG-3'
CCAGCGCGCAATTAACCCTCACTAAAGGGAACAAAAGCTGGGTACCATGCATGATGTAGGTCACGGTCTC
GAAGCCGCGGTGCGGGTGCCAGGGCGTGCCCTTGGGCTCCCCGGGCGCGTACTCCACCTCACCCATCTGG
TCCATCATGATGGTCGACAAGCTTAGAAGTTCAAATGGGCTTTCATATTTACTTTTTTCTCTGAGTGGGT
AAGGTCATTGTGGGGTCTTAAGGGCTAAAGGGTAGTGATGATGAAGGCATTTGATGCCATTGTTCAATAA
CTTACCTCCGGAACCTCCGCTTCCACCGCTACCTCCGGATCTTTAATTAAAAACGAGTTTTTAAGCAAAC
TCACTCCCTGACAATAAAAACGAATTATCTTTAAATAAATATATTCTATTTATTAACCAAGTAGCTAATA
TAGCTAAAATCAATTTGTTGCTAACTTAAAACTAACATAATTATGTATTAGTTATTTACATTCTTTTGGT
TGGTTACAACCAAATAAATAATATCACTTTTAAAAACTTAAGCCAGAACTGAATAATTTCTATTTGGCTT
TAGTCGACGGTATCGATAAGCTTCTGAATAAGCCCTCGTAATATATTTTCATGAAGAATTTAGGTCCAAA
AAAAAGATGGGCATTAATTCTAGTCATTTAAAAAATTCTATAGATCAGAGGTTACATGGCCAAGATTGAA
ACTTAGAGGAGTATAGTTACATAAAAGAAGGCAAAACGATGTATAAATGAAAGAAATTGAGATGGTGCAC
GATGCACAGTTGAAGTGAACTTGCGGGGTTTTTCAGTATCTACGATTCATTTTATTAATTAACCTAGGCT
ACTCCTTCTTTGGGTTCGGTGGAGTATCCTCATCATCAA
