>Addgene plasmid #78306 | pBS-KS-attB2-SA(1)-T2A-LexA::GADfluw-Hsp70 | addgene partial sequence | sequence record 148943 | M13-F20 5'-TGTAAAACGACGGCCAGT-3'
GGCGAATTGGAGCTCGCTAGCGATGTAGGTCACGGTCTCGAAGCCGCGGTGCGGGTGCCAGGGCGTGCCC
TTGGGCTCCCCGGGCGCGTACTCCACCTCACCCATCTGGTCCATCATGATGGTCGACTCTAGAAGTCGAT
CCAACATGGCGACTTGTCCCATCCCCGGCATGTTTAAATATACTAATTATTCTTGAACTAATTTTAATCA
ACCGATTTATCTCTCTTCCGCAGGTGGCGGAGGTTCCGGTGGAAGCGGAGGTAGCGGCGGATCCGAGGGC
CGCGGCAGCCTGCTGACCTGCGGCGATGTGGAGGAGAACCCCGGGCCCATGCCACCCAAGAAGAAGCGAA
AAGTAGAAGATCCAATGAAGGCTCTCACGGCCCGACAACAGGAAGTTTTTGATTTGATACGGGATCATAT
ATCCCAAACGGGTATGCCTCCGACCCGCGCAGAGATAGCACAGCGACTGGGCTTTCGATCGCCTAACGCC
GCGGAGGAGCACTTGAAGGCACTGGCCCGCAAGGGTGTCATTGAAATCGTGTCCGGTGCGAGCCGCGGAA
TCCGGCTGTTGCAGGAGGAGGAAGAGGGCCTGCCACTGGTGGGACGCGTGGCCGCTGGCGAGCCGCTGCT
GGCCCAGCAACACATAGAGGGACACTATCAGGTGGACCCCTCCTTGTTTAAGCCAAATGCTGATTTCCTG
TTGCGGGTGTCGGGAATGTCCATGAAGGACATCGGTATTATGGATGGTGACCTCCTCGCCGTCCATAAGA
CACAGGATGTCAGGAACGGCCAGGTAGTCGTTGCCAGGATAGACGATGA
